Addgene plasmid #161010: AL12R-HSP70
Purpose: PP7-tagged reporter driven by the Arabidopsis HSP70 promoter
Depositing lab: Krishna Niyogi. Depositing organization: University of California, Berkeley. Publication: Quantitative imaging of RNA polymerase II activity in plants reveals the single-cell basis of tissue-wide transcriptional dynamics. Alamos S, Reimer A, Niyogi KK, Garcia HG. Nat Plants. 2021 Aug;7(8):1037-1049. doi: 10.1038/s41477-021-00976-0. Epub 2021 Aug 9. PubMed 34373604.
Backbone
  Vector backbone: pCambia2300
  Vector type: Plant Expression
Growth in bacteria
  Bacterial resistance: Kanamycin, 50 μg/mL
  Growth temperature: 37°C
  Growth strain: DH5alpha
  Copy number: High Copy
Gene/Insert
  Gene/Insert name: PP7 and H2B-mScarlet
  Species: A. thaliana (mustard weed)
  Cloning method: Gibson Cloning
Terms and licenses: Academic/Nonprofit Terms; Industry Terms: Not Available to Industry
Depositor comments: Please visit https://www.biorxiv.org/content/10.1101/2020.08.30.274621v1 for bioRxiv preprint.
How to cite: AL12R-HSP70 was a gift from Krishna Niyogi (Addgene plasmid # 161010 ; http://n2t.net/addgene:161010 ; RRID:Addgene_161010)
