[The description below was written by a language model from this plasmid's Addgene catalogue record and pLannotate feature annotations shown in this document.]
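Description:
AL12R-HSP70 is a plant binary vector of about 17.4 kb built on the pCambia2300 backbone for Agrobacterium-mediated T-DNA transfer into plants. It replicates in E. coli from a high-copy ColE1/pUC-type origin (with the pBR322 bom site) and in Agrobacterium through the pVS1 oriV, RepA and StaA functions. A backbone aphA-3 gene provides bacterial kanamycin selection. Between the nopaline-type right and left border repeats, an enhanced CaMV 35S promoter drives nptII with a CaMV polyadenylation signal, giving kanamycin-class selection of transformed plant tissue. Remnants of the pUC lac promoter/operator and multiple cloning site also remain.

The T-DNA carries two payload cassettes. The first is the reporter, described in the catalogue as PP7-tagged and driven by the Arabidopsis HSP70 promoter. The annotated part of this unit consists of a firefly luciferase (luc+) fragment followed by β-glucuronidase interrupted by the potato ST-LS1 IV2 intron, ending in the Arabidopsis HSP18.2 terminator. The HSP70 promoter and the PP7 stem-loop array are not themselves annotated in the feature table; they presumably lie in the unannotated stretch upstream of luciferase, where a short match to Arabidopsis OST4A may reflect neighbouring genomic sequence. PP7 loops in a nascent transcript are bound by a fluorescent PP7 coat protein fusion, which is not annotated in this plasmid, so active transcription sites appear as nuclear spots. The second cassette, in the opposite orientation, encodes Arabidopsis histone H2B fused to mScarlet, a red nuclear marker; its promoter is not identified in the record. The construct is used for quantitative live imaging of RNA polymerase II activity and of single-cell transcriptional dynamics in plant tissue.
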