Features (pLannotate 1.2.2; 26 found; start..end, strand, type, name):
    571..595     -  misc_feature   RB T-DNA repeat: right border repeat from nopaline C58 T-DNA
   1190..1885    -  CDS            mScarlet: mScarlet is a basic (constitutively fluorescent) red fluorescent protein published in 2016, derived from synthetic construct. It has moderate acid sensitivity.
   1904..2338    -  CDS            H2B10_ARATH: Experimental evidence at protein level: Swiss-Prot protein existence level 1. Core component of nucleosome. Nucleosomes wrap and compact DNA into chromatin, limiting DNA accessibility to the cellular machineries which require DNA as a template. Histones thereby play a central role in transcription regulation, DNA repair, DNA replication and chromosomal stability. DNA accessibility is regulated via a complex set of post-translational modifications of histones, also called histone code, and nucleosome remodeling. From Arabidopsis thaliana (Mouse-ear cress).
   3450..3560    +  CDS            OST4A: OST4A_ARATH - Protein inferred from homology: Swiss-Prot protein existence level 3. Subunit of the oligosaccharyl transferase (OST) complex that catalyzes the initial transfer of a defined glycan (Glc(3)Man(9)GlcNAc(2) in eukaryotes) from the lipid carrier dolichol- pyrophosphate to an asparagine residue within an Asn-X-Ser/Thr consensus motif in nascent polypeptide chains, the first step in protein N-glycosylation. N-glycosylation occurs cotranslationally and the complex associates with the Sec61 complex at the channel-forming translocon complex that mediates protein translocation across the
   5904..7012    +  CDS            luciferase (fragment): firefly luciferase; luc+; enhanced luc+ version of the luciferase gene
   7018..7399    +  CDS            GUS (fragment): β-glucuronidase; uidA (or gusA) from E. coli
   7397..7585    +  intron         IV2 intron: modified second intron of the potato ST-LS1 gene (Vancanneyt et al., 1990)
   7586..9012    +  CDS            GUS (fragment): β-glucuronidase; uidA (or gusA) from E. coli
   9014..9261    +  terminator     HSP terminator: efficient transcription terminator from the Arabidopsis thaliana heat shock protein 18.2 gene (Nagaya et al., 2010)
   9479..9499    -  misc_feature   MCS (fragment): pUC18/19 multiple cloning site
   9530..9552    -  protein_bind   lac operator (fragment): The lac repressor binds to the lac operator to inhibit transcription in E. coli. This inhibition can be relieved by adding lactose or isopropyl-β-D-thiogalactopyranoside (IPTG). lac repressor encoded by lacI
   9556..9586    -  promoter       lac promoter: promoter for the E. coli lac operon
   9601..9622    -  protein_bind   CAP binding site: CAP binding activates transcription in the presence of cAMP. E. coli catabolite activator protein
   9635..9723    -  CDS            lacI (fragment): lac repressor; lacI; The lac repressor binds to the lac operator to inhibit transcription in E. coli. This inhibition can be relieved by adding lactose or isopropyl-β-D-thiogalactopyranoside (IPTG).
   9813..10489   +  promoter       CaMV 35S promoter (enhanced): cauliflower mosaic virus 35S promoter with a duplicated enhancer region
  10557..11349   +  CDS            NeoR/KanR (fragment): aminoglycoside phosphotransferase from Tn5; aph(3')-II (or nptII); confers resistance to neomycin, kanamycin, and G418 (Geneticin®)
  11406..11580   +  polyA_signal   CaMV poly(A) signal: cauliflower mosaic virus polyadenylation signal
  11658..11682   -  misc_feature   LB T-DNA repeat: left border repeat from nopaline C58 T-DNA
  12107..12901   +  CDS            KanR: aminoglycoside phosphotransferase; aphA-3; confers resistance to kanamycin
  12988..13576   +  rep_origin     ori: high-copy-number ColE1/pMB1/pBR322/pUC origin of replication
  13762..13902   -  misc_feature   bom: basis of mobility region from pBR322
  14004..14043   -  CDS            rop (fragment): Rop protein, which maintains plasmids at low copy number; rop
  14246..14440   -  rep_origin     pVS1 oriV: origin of replication for the Pseudomonas plasmid pVS1 (Heeb et al., 2000)
  14506..15579   -  CDS            pVS1 RepA: replication protein from the Pseudomonas plasmid pVS1 (Heeb et al., 2000)
  16008..16637   -  CDS            pVS1 StaA: stability protein from the Pseudomonas plasmid pVS1 (Heeb et al., 2000)
  17197..231     -  CDS            Y4CG_SINFN (fragment) (across the origin): Protein inferred from homology: Swiss-Prot protein existence level 3. From Sinorhizobium fredii (strain NBRC 101917 / NGR234).
>Addgene plasmid #161010 | AL12R-HSP70 | addgene full sequence | sequence record 319135 | Addgene NGS Result
CTCGGCAATGTCCAGTAGGTCGCGGGTGCTGCGGGCCAGGCGGTCTAGCCTGGTCACTGTCACAACGTCG
CCAGGGCGTAGGTGGTCAAGCATCCTGGCCAGCTCCGGGCGGTCGCGCCTGGTGCCGGTGATCTTCTCGG
AAAACAGCTTGGTGCAGCCGGCCGCGTGCAGTTCGGCCCGTTGGTTGGTCAAGTCCTGGTCGTCGGTGCT
GACGCGGGCATAGCCCAGCAGGCCAGCGGCGGCGCTCTTGTTCATGGCGTAATGTCTCCGGTTCTAGTCG
CAAGTATTCTACTTTATGCGACTAAAACACGCGACAAGAAAACGCCAGGAAAAGGGCAGGGCGGCAGCCT
GTCGCGTAACTTAGGACTTGTGCGACATGTCGTTTTCAGAAGACGGCTGCACTGAACGTCAGAAGCCGAC
TGCACTATAGCAGCGGAGGGGTTGGATCAAAGTACTTTGATCCCGAGGGGAACCCTGTGGTTGGCATGCA
CATACAAATGGACGAACGGATAAACCTTTTCACGCCCTTTTAAATATCCGATTATTCTAATAAACGCTCT
TTTCTCTTAGGTTTACCCGCCAATATATCCTGTCAAACACTGATACCATGTAGGTGGGGTACCAGACTTG
GGAAAACAGTGAGCCATCAAAATCGTCAGATAATTCAGGGAATATATTGAATGTGGAGATGTGGTAATCA
CACTATTGCACACAAAGAGTGGCAAACAAGCGGCGCCCTTGGTTTGGTATAGTAAGAGACAATTGTTTTG
GACTGTTTGTGTTGCCATATTCACAAAAATACTATTGAGCTATGTATGTTAAACATTATGGTCAATGAGT
AGTAGTGAACATTCAAGTTTTTTTTTTTTTCCACTTCAAGTTTTTCATCTTATTATTATTTTTCGTTGTG
ATGCAGTAGTACGGCCCATCTTCACCAGTAGTATATCAAAGCCGAAACAGATGACAAATTGTTTAACATG
CACTTGGATTATTATTGAGAGTTGAAATACAAAGGCCCGTTACAAGCCCAAACGAAGGTACATAAAAGAA
AAGCAGAAAATGAAAACGAAATCGATAGGGATAAGTTTTTCCAACTGACGGAAACACAAACTACACCAGG
TGAAATAGATCACCTCCCAAGTGCATGAGACACGAACCAACCACTTATCATCAGATCACAAAAAGCCTAC
TTGTACAGCTCGTCCATGCCGCCGGTGGAGTGGCGGCCCTCGGAGCGTTCGTACTGTTCCACCACGGTGT
AGTCCTCGTTGTGGGAGGTGATGTCCAACTTGCGGTCGACGTTGTAGGCGCCGGGCATCTGCACGGGCTT
CTTGGCCTTGTAGGTGGTCTTGAAGTCCGCCAGGTAGCGGCCGCCGTCCTTCAGGCGCAGGGCCATCTTA
ATGTCGCCCTTCAGCACGCCGTCCTCGGGGTACAACCGCTCGGTGGACGCTTCCCAGCCCATTGTCTTCT
TCTGCATTACGGGGCCGTCAGGAGGGAAGTTGGTGCCGCGGAGCTTCACCTTGTAGATCAGGGTGCCGTC
CTCCAGGGAGGTGTCCTGGGTCACGGTCACGGCGCCGCCGTCCTCGAAGTTCATCACGCGCTCCCACTTG
AAGCCCTCGGGGAAGGACTGCTTATAGTAGTCGGGGATGTCGGCGGGGTGCTTGGTGAAGGCCCTGGAGC
CGTACATGAACTGAGGGGACAGGATGTCCCAGGAGAAGGGCAGGGGGCCACCCTTGGTCACCTTCAGCTT
GGCGGTCTGGGTGCCCTCGTAGGGGCGGCCCTCGCCCTCGCCCTCGATCTCGAACTCGTGGCCGTTCATG
GAGCCCTCCATGTGCACCTTGAACCGCATGAACTCCTTGATCACTGCCTCGCCCTTGCTCACCATGAATT
CTCCAGCTCCAGCAGAACTCGTAAACTTCGTAACCGCCTTAGTCCCTTCAGAAACAGCATGTTTCGCCAA
CTCACCGGGCAACACAAGTCTAACCGCAGTCTGAATCTCCCTGGAAGTAATCGTCGGCTTCTTGTTGTAC
CTCGCAAGCTTCGAAGACTCACCAGCAAGCTTCTCAAAGATATCGTTGATGAAACTGTTCATGATTCCCA
TGGCTTTGCTTGAGATTCCGATGTCTGGATGAACTTGCTTCAACACCTTGAAGATGTAGATCTTGTATGT
CTCAACGTTCTTCTTTGATCTCTTCTTCTTCTTGTCTCCGGCGACGGCTGGTTCCTTGGGGAGTTTCTTT
CCGGCTTTTGGTTTCTTCTCTGCCGCTGCTGCTGGTTCGACTGCCGGAGTTTTCTCTGCCGGTTTCTTCT
CCGCTGGTTTCTTATCTGCCTTCGCCATCTGTTAATCAGAAAAACTCAGATTAATCGACAAATTCGATCG
CACAAACTAGAAACTAACACCAGATCTAGATAGAAATCACAAATCGAAGAGTAATTATTCGACAAAACTC
AAATTATTTGAACAAATCGGATGATATCTATGAAACCCTAATCGAGAATTAAGATGATATCTAACGATCA
AACCCAGAAAATCGTCTTCGATCTAAGATTAACAGAATCTAAACCAAAGAACATATACGAAATTGGGATC
GAACGAAAACAAAATCGAAGATTTTGAGAGAATAAGGAACACAGAAATTTACCTTGATCACGGTAGAGAG
AATTGAGAGAAAGTTTTTAAGATTTTGAGAAATTGAAATCTGAATTGTGAAGAAGAAGAGCTCTTTGGGT
ATTGTTTTATAGAAGAAGAAGAAGAAAAGACGAGGACGACTAGGTCACGAGAAAGCTAAGGCGGTGAAGC
AATAGCTAATAATAAAATGACACGTGTATTGAGCGTTGTTTACACGCAAAGTTGTTTTTGGCTAATTGCC
TTATTTTTAGGTTGAGGAAAAGTATTTGTGCTTTGAGTTGATAAACACGACTCGTGTGTGCCGGCTGCAA
CCACTTTGACGCCGTTTATTACTGACTCGTCGACAACCACAATTTCTAACGGTCGTCATAAGATCCAGCC
GGTTTAATCTAAAGGTCGTGGGTTCGATTCCCACTGGGATCATCCCATTTTTTTGGTCTTTTTTTTTGTT
GGTTATTAATTATTACTATCAATCCGTTCTTTTAGCAGTGATCAAGCGAATTTAGGTCTGGCTCTGCCTC
TGGCTCTAGTTGAGTTTAGGGAGCTGCTCCTTGTTGTTTGCCATTATGGTTTCTCTACTTTGGAGTCAAC
TTTGCAATGTTACCCTTGTAGTCTCTTCTGTGGACTTTGTATTTGGTGAAATTGAAAAGTTTAGTAGAAA
TCTGGCTGCGCCAAAGATGATAGAGACTCTAATGGGATCCTTATTCGAACATTTTGCTGAACTGATTAGA
TACAATAAGGCAACACTGATTCCATTACTGTTAGTCTGTTACTACAAAAAGAATTGTTGCTCAAGTATTG
TTTGTGTTGGTTGGTGCAGATGATCGATGATCAGGACTTGGGGTTTATTGCCAACTTTCTTGGCATCTTC
ATCTTCGCATTGGTAATTGCTTATCACTACGTAACTGCTGATCCCAAATACGAAGCCACTTGAGTGATGA
TATTTTAGAATGATGTAAGGCTTTTTAGTTTATACTAGTATTATCTGTGTTTCAAACTTAGAAGAGATAA
TAACAGTCTTTGTTGAGATGATAATGTTTTCAAGATGTTCCTAATCCATTTCACATCTTCTCAATTTTAT
ATGCATGTGCATATATATGTTCCCTCCAATTATGTTGTTCGAATGTTTGATGAAACTTTGAATTTTTTTC
TTTAAGCAAAAAAAAATCTCAAACACCAAAGCGAGGAGTCATTCTAGTTCAGTTTTGAGTCATTCTAGTT
ATTTTTACAAAGTTTTGAGTCAAATTGGGTAAATTTTTTGGTTATTTTGGTCATAAAAATAACTAGATTA
TCTCTTATATCTTATGAGTTAATTTGGTAAATAAACCATTTATTTGGGTCAAACTATTTTTTTCCCCATA
TATATATCCAATCAATAATAAATTCATAATATATTTCATTAACGCGATTGAAATACTAGTAATTAATTGA
GGACTAAAGAAAAAGTAATTTCCTTTTTATCTTTAAAATGTGCAAAAAAAACAAAAATGTTAATTGGGTG
ATGAAATAACTTGTTTTCAAAACGGGAGTTACTATTTGACAATTTAAAAAAGACCCATCTCGAAGGAGCT
AGAAGCGATAACAAAATAAAAAGGAAACAATAGTAATTAGATGGCGCAAAAATAAGATCCAACGGCTGAG
ATCTTTACTCGTGAACGTTCTCGAAAGCTCTTTGCCGACCCACTCTTCATTCATATATAAACAAACACCT
CTCTGCCTTCTCTTCCTCACACAATCATAAACACAACAACACTCACAAATTCTCTTAAAGCTCACAGACG
AATTCTTTCTATTTTTAATCTTTCCGGCGAACAATTCTGATCTCTAATAGGGATCCTACGGTACTTATTG
CCAAGAAAGCACGAGACGATATGGCGTCCGTGCCTCCAGGTCGAATCTTCAAACGACGAGAGGATATGGC
CTCCGTCGCTCCAGTATTCCAGGGTTCATCAGATCCTACGGTACTTATTGCCAAGAAAGCACGAGACGAT
ATGGCGTCCGTGCCTCCAGGTCGAATCTTCAAACGACGAGAGGATATGGCCTCCGTCGCTCCAGTATTCC
AGGGTTCATCAGATCCTACGGTACTTATTGCCAAGAAAGCACGAGACGATATGGCGTCCGTGCCTCCAGG
TCGAATCTTCAAACGACGAGAGGATATGGCCTCCGTCGCTCCAGTATTCCAGGGTTCATCAGATCCTACG
GTACTTATTGCCAAGAAAGCACGAGACGATATGGCGTCCGTGCCTCCAGGTCGAATCTTCAAACGACGAG
AGGATATGGCCTCCGTCGCTCCAGTATTCCAGGGTTCATCAGATCCTACGGTACTTATTGCCAAGAAAGC
ACGAGACGATATGGCGTCCGTGCCTCCAGGTCGAATCTTCAAACGACGAGAGGATATGGCCTCCGTCGCT
CCAGTATTCCAGGGTTCATCAGATCCTACGGTACTTATTGCCAAGAAAGCACGAGACGATATGGCGTCCG
TGCCTCCAGGTCGAATCTTCAAACGACGAGAGGATATGGCCTCCGTCGCTCCAGTATTCCAGGGTTCATC
AGATCCTACGGTACTTATTGCCAAGAAAGCACGAGACGATATGGCGTCCGTGCCTCCAGGTCGAATCTTC
AAACGACGAGAGGATATGGCCTCCGTCGCTCCAGTATTCCAGGGTTCATCAGATCCTACGGTACTTATTG
CCAAGAAAGCACGAGACGATATGGCGTCCGTGCCTCCAGGTCGAATCTTCAAACGACGAGAGGATATGGC
CTCCGTCGCTCCAGTATTCCAGGGTTCATCAGATCCTACGGTACTTATTGCCAAGAAAGCACGAGACGAT
ATGGCGTCCGTGCCTCCAGGTCGAATCTTCAAACGACGAGAGGATATGGCCTCCGTCGCTCCAGTATTCC
AGGGTTCATCAGATCCTACGGTACTTATTGCCAAGAAAGCACGAGACGATATGGCGTCCGTGCCTCCAGG
TCGAATCTTCAAACGACGAGAGGATATGGCCTCCGTCGCTCCAGTATTCCAGGGTTCATCAGATCCTACG
GTACTTATTGCCAAGAAAGCACGAGACGATATGGCGTCCGTGCCTCCAGGTCGAATCTTCAAACGACGAG
AGGATATGGCCTCCGTCGCTCCAGTATTCCAGGGTTCATCAGATCCTACGGTACTTATTGCCAAGAAAGC
ACGAGACGATATGGCGTCCGTGCCTCCAGGTCGAATCTTCAAACGACGAGAGGATATGGCCTCCGTCGCT
CCAGTATTCCAGGGTTCATCAGAGTGCCAGAGTCCTTCGATAGGGACAAGACAATTGCACTGATCATGAA
CTCCTCTGGATCTACTGGTCTGCCTAAAGGTGTCGCTCTGCCTCATAGAACTGCCTGCGTGAGATTCTCG
CATGCCAGAGATCCTATTTTTGGCAATCAAATCATTCCGGATACTGCGATTTTAAGTGTTGTTCCATTCC
ATCACGGTTTTGGAATGTTTACTACACTCGGATATTTGATATGTGGATTTCGAGTCGTCTTAATGTATAG
ATTTGAAGAAGAGCTGTTTCTGAGGAGCCTTCAGGATTACAAGATTCAAAGTGCGCTGCTGGTGCCAACC
CTATTCTCCTTCTTCGCCAAAAGCACTCTGATTGACAAATACGATTTATCTAATTTACACGAAATTGCTT
CTGGTGGCGCTCCCCTCTCTAAGGAAGTCGGGGAAGCGGTTGCCAAGAGGTTCCATCTGCCAGGTATCAG
GCAAGGATATGGGCTCACTGAGACTACATCAGCTATTCTGATTACACCCGAGGGGGATGATAAACCGGGC
GCGGTCGGTAAAGTTGTTCCATTTTTTGAAGCGAAGGTTGTGGATCTGGATACCGGGAAAACGCTGGGCG
TTAATCAAAGAGGCGAACTGTGTGTGAGAGGTCCTATGATTATGTCCGGTTATGTAAACAATCCGGAAGC
GACCAACGCCTTGATTGACAAGGATGGATGGCTACATTCTGGAGACATAGCTTACTGGGACGAAGACGAA
CACTTCTTCATCGTTGACCGCCTGAAGTCTCTGATTAAGTACAAAGGCTATCAGGTGGCTCCCGCTGAAT
TGGAATCCATCTTGCTCCAACACCCCAACATCTTCGACGCAGGTGTCGCAGGTCTTCCCGACGATGACGC
CGGTGAACTTCCCGCCGCCGTTGTTGTTTTGGAGCACGGAAAGACGATGACGGAAAAAGAGATCGTGGAT
TACGTCGCCAGTCAAGTAACAACCGCGAAAAAGTTGCGCGGAGGAGTTGTGTTTGTGGACGAAGTACCGA
AAGGTCTTACCGGAAAACTCGACGCAAGAAAAATCAGAGAGATCCTCATAAAGGCCAAGAAGGGCGGAAA
GATCGCCGTGTATGGTCCGTCCTGTAGAAACCCCAACCCGTGAAATCAAAAAACTCGACGGCCTGTGGGC
ATTCAGTCTGGATCGCGAAAACTGTGGAATTGGTCAGCGTTGGTGGGAAAGCGCGTTACAAGAAAGCCGG
GCAATTGCTGTGCCAGGCAGTTTTAACGATCAGTTCGCCGATGCAGATATTCGTAATTATGCGGGCAACG
TCTGGTATCAGCGCGAAGTCTTTATACCGAAAGGTTGGGCAGGCCAGCGTATCGTGCTGCGTTTCGATGC
GGTCACTCATTACGGCAAAGTGTGGGTCAATAATCAGGAAGTGATGGAGCATCAGGGCGGCTATACGCCA
TTTGAAGCCGATGTCACGCCGTATGTTATTGCCGGGAAAAGTCTACGTAAGTTTCTGCTTCTACCTTTGA
TATATATATAATAATTATCATTAATTAGTAGTAATATAATATTTCAAATATTTTTTTCAAAATAAAAGAA
TGTAGTATATAGCAATTGCTTTTCTGTAGTTTATAAGTGTGTATATTTTAATTTATAACTTTTCTAATAT
ATGACCAAAATTTGTTGATGTGCAGGTATCACCGTTTGTGTGAACAACGAACTGAACTGGCAGACTATCC
CGCCGGGAATGGTGATTACCGACGAAAACGGCAAGAAAAAGCAGTCTTACTTCCATGATTTCTTTAACTA
TGCCGGAATCCATCGCAGCGTAATGCTCTACACCACGCCGAACACCTGGGTGGACGATATCACCGTGGTG
ACGCATGTCGCGCAAGACTGTAACCACGCGTCTGTTGACTGGCAGGTGGTGGCCAATGGTGATGTCAGCG
TTGAACTGCGTGATGCGGATCAACAGGTGGTTGCAACTGGACAAGGCACTAGCGGGACTTTGCAAGTGGT
GAATCCGCACCTCTGGCAACCGGGTGAAGGTTATCTCTATGAACTGTGCGTCACAGCCAAAAGCCAGACA
GAGTGTGATATCTACCCGCTTCGCGTCGGCATCCGGTCAGTGGCAGTGAAGGGCGAACAGTTCCTGATTA
ACCACAAACCGTTCTACTTTACTGGCTTTGGTCGTCATGAAGATGCGGACTTGCGTGGCAAAGGATTCGA
TAACGTGCTGATGGTGCACGACCACGCATTAATGGACTGGATTGGGGCCAACTCCTACCGTACCTCGCAT
TACCCTTACGCTGAAGAGATGCTCGACTGGGCAGATGAACATGGCATCGTGGTGATTGATGAAACTGCTG
CTGTCGGCTTTAACCTCTCTTTAGGCATTGGTTTCGAAGCGGGCAACAAGCCGAAAGAACTGTACAGCGA
AGAGGCAGTCAACGGGGAAACTCAGCAAGCGCACTTACAGGCGATTAAAGAGCTGATAGCGCGTGACAAA
AACCACCCAAGCGTGGTGATGTGGAGTATTGCCAACGAACCGGATACCCGTCCGCAAGGTGCACGGGAAT
ATTTCGCGCCACTGGCGGAAGCAACGCGTAAACTCGACCCGACGCGTCCGATCACCTGCGTCAATGTAAT
GTTCTGCGACGCTCACACCGATACCATCAGCGATCTCTTTGATGTGCTGTGCCTGAACCGTTATTACGGA
TGGTATGTCCAAAGCGGCGATTTGGAAACGGCAGAGAAGGTACTGGAAAAAGAACTTCTGGCCTGGCAGG
AGAAACTGCATCAGCCGATTATCATCACCGAATACGGCGTGGATACGTTAGCCGGGCTGCACTCAATGTA
CACCGACATGTGGAGTGAAGAGTATCAGTGTGCATGGCTGGATATGTATCACCGCGTCTTTGATCGCGTC
AGCGCCGTCGTCGGTGAACAGGTATGGAATTTCGCCGATTTTGCGACCTCGCAAGGCATATTGCGCGTTG
GCGGTAACAAGAAAGGGATCTTCACTCGCGACCGCAAACCGAAGTCGGCGGCTTTTCTGCTGCAAAAACG
CTGGACTGGCATGAACTTCGGTGAAAAACCGCAGCAGGGAGGCAAACAATGAATATGAAGATGAAGATGA
ATATTTGGTGTGTCAAATAAAAAGCTTGTGTGCTTAAGTTTGTGTTTTTTTCTTGGCTTGTTGTGTTATG
AATTTGTGGCTTTTTCTAATATTAAATGAATGTAAGATCTCATTATAATGAATAAACAAATGTTTCTATA
ATCCATTGTGAATGTTTTGTTGGATCTCTTCTGCAGCATATAACTACTGTATGTGCTATGGTATGGACTA
TGGAATATGATTAAAGATAAGATGGGCTCATAGAGTAAAACGAGGCGAGGGACCTATAAACCTCACTTCA
TCATGCTATTTCATGATCTATTTTATAAAATAAAGATGTAGAAAAAAGTAAGCGTAATAACCGCAAAACA
AATGATTTAAAACATGGCACATAATGAGGAGATTAAGTTCGGTTTACGTTTATTTTAGTACTAATTGTAA
CGTGAGACTACGTATCGGGAATCGCCTACCGGGTACCGAGCTCGAATTCGTAATCATGTCATAGCTGTTT
CCTGTGTGAAATTGTTATCCGCTCACAATTCCACACAACATACGAGCCGGAAGCATAAAGTGTAAAGCCT
GGGGTGCCTAATGAGTGAGCTAACTCACATTAATTGCGTTGCGCTCACTGCCCGCTTTCCAGTCGGGAAA
CCTGTCGTGCCAGCTGCATTAATGAATCGGCCAACGCGCGGGGAGAGGCGGTTTGCGTATTGGCTAGAGC
AGCTTGCCAACATGGTGGAGCACGACACTCTCGTCTACTCCAAGAATATCAAAGATACAGTCTCAGAAGA
CCAAAGGGCTATTGAGACTTTTCAACAAAGGGTAATATCGGGAAACCTCCTCGGATTCCATTGCCCAGCT
ATCTGTCACTTCATCAAAAGGACAGTAGAAAAGGAAGGTGGCACCTACAAATGCCATCATTGCGATAAAG
GAAAGGCTATCGTTCAAGATGCCTCTGCCGACAGTGGTCCCAAAGATGGACCCCCACCCACGAGGAGCAT
CGTGGAAAAAGAAGACGTTCCAACCACGTCTTCAAAGCAAGTGGATTGATGTGAACATGGTGGAGCACGA
CACTCTCGTCTACTCCAAGAATATCAAAGATACAGTCTCAGAAGACCAAAGGGCTATTGAGACTTTTCAA
CAAAGGGTAATATCGGGAAACCTCCTCGGATTCCATTGCCCAGCTATCTGTCACTTCATCAAAAGGACAG
TAGAAAAGGAAGGTGGCACCTACAAATGCCATCATTGCGATAAAGGAAAGGCTATCGTTCAAGATGCCTC
TGCCGACAGTGGTCCCAAAGATGGACCCCCACCCACGAGGAGCATCGTGGAAAAAGAAGACGTTCCAACC
ACGTCTTCAAAGCAAGTGGATTGATGTGATATCTCCACTGACGTAAGGGATGACGCACAATCCCACTATC
CTTCGCAAGACCCTTCCTCTATATAAGGAAGTTCATTTCATTTGGAGAGGACACGCTGAAATCACCAGTC
TCTCTCTACAAATCTATCTCTCTCGAGCTTTCGCAGATCTGTCGATCGACCATGGGGATTGAACAAGATG
GATTGCACGCAGGTTCTCCGGCCGCTTGGGTGGAGAGGCTATTCGGCTATGACTGGGCACAACAGACAAT
CGGCTGCTCTGATGCCGCCGTGTTTCGGCTGTCAGCGCAGGGGCGCCCGGTTCTTTTTGTCAAGACCGAC
CTGTCCGGTGCCCTGAATGAACTCCAGGACGAGGCAGCGCGGCTATCGTGGCTGGCCACGACGGGCGTTC
CTTGCGCAGCTGTGCTCGACGTTGTCACTGAAGCGGGAAGGGACTGGCTGCTATTGGGCGAAGTGCCGGG
GCAGGATCTCCTGTCATCTCACCTTGCTCCTGCCGAGAAAGTATCCATCATGGCTGATGCAATGCGGCGG
CTGCATACGCTTGATCCGGCTACCTGCCCATTCGACCACCAAGCGAAACATCGCATCGAGCGAGCACGTA
CTCGGATGGAAGCCGGTCTTGTCGATCAGGATGATCTGGACGAAGAGCATCAGGGGCTCGCGCCAGCCGA
ACTGTTCGCCAGGCTCAAGGCGCGCATGCCCGACGGCGAGGATCTCGTCGTGACACATGGCGATGCCTGC
TTGCCGAATATCATGGTGGAAAATGGCCGCTTTTCTGGATTCATCGACTGTGGCCGGCTGGGTGTGGCGG
ACCGCTATCAGGACATAGCGTTGGCTACCCGTGATATTGCTGAAGAGCTTGGCGGCGAATGGGCTGACCG
CTTCCTCGTGCTTTACGGTATCGCCGCTCCCGATTCGCAGCGCATCGCCTTCTATCGCCTTCTTGACGAG
TTCTTCTGAGCGGGACTCTGGGGTTCGGATCGATCCTCTAGCTAGAGTCGATCGACAAGCTCGAGTTTCT
CCATAATAATGTGTGAGTAGTTCCCAGATAAGGGAATTAGGGTTCCTATAGGGTTTCGCTCATGTGTTGA
GCATATAAGAAACCCTTAGTATGTATTTGTATTTGTAAAATACTTCTATCAATAAAATTTCTAATTCCTA
AAACCAAAATCCAGTACTAAAATCCAGATCCCCCGAATTAATTCGGCGTTAATTCAGTACATTAAAAACG
TCCGCAATGTGTTATTAAGTTGTCTAAGCGTCAATTTGTTTACACCACAATATATCCTGCCACCAGCCAG
CCAACAGCTCCCCGACCGGCAGCTCGGCACAAAATCACCACTCGATACAGGCAGCCCATCAGTCCGGGAC
GGCGTCAGCGGGAGAGCCGTTGTAAGGCGGCAGACTTTGCTCATGTTACCGATGCTATTCGGAAGAACGG
CAACTAAGCTGCCGGGTTTGAAACACGGATGATCTCGCGGAGGGTAGCATGTTGATTGTAACGATGACAG
AGCGTTGCTGCCTGTGATCACCGCGGTTTCAAAATCGGCTCCGTCGATACTATGTTATACGCCAACTTTG
AAAACAACTTTGAAAAAGCTGTTTTCTGGTATTTAAGGTTTTAGAATGCAAGGAACAGTGAATTGGAGTT
CGTCTTGTTATAATTAGCTTCTTGGGGTATCTTTAAATACTGTAGAAAAGAGGAAGGAAATAATAAATGG
CTAAAATGAGAATATCACCGGAATTGAAAAAACTGATCGAAAAATACCGCTGCGTAAAAGATACGGAAGG
AATGTCTCCTGCTAAGGTATATAAGCTGGTGGGAGAAAATGAAAACCTATATTTAAAAATGACGGACAGC
CGGTATAAAGGGACCACCTATGATGTGGAACGGGAAAAGGACATGATGCTATGGCTGGAAGGAAAGCTGC
CTGTTCCAAAGGTCCTGCACTTTGAACGGCATGATGGCTGGAGCAATCTGCTCATGAGTGAGGCCGATGG
CGTCCTTTGCTCGGAAGAGTATGAAGATGAACAAAGCCCTGAAAAGATTATCGAGCTGTATGCGGAGTGC
ATCAGGCTCTTTCACTCCATCGACATATCGGATTGTCCCTATACGAATAGCTTAGACAGCCGCTTAGCCG
AATTGGATTACTTACTGAATAACGATCTGGCCGATGTGGATTGCGAAAACTGGGAAGAAGACACTCCATT
TAAAGATCCGCGCGAGCTGTATGATTTTTTAAAGACGGAAAAGCCCGAAGAGGAACTTGTCTTTTCCCAC
GGCGACCTGGGAGACAGCAACATCTTTGTGAAAGATGGCAAAGTAAGTGGCTTTATTGATCTTGGGAGAA
GCGGCAGGGCGGACAAGTGGTATGACATTGCCTTCTGCGTCCGGTCGATCAGGGAGGATATCGGGGAAGA
ACAGTATGTCGAGCTATTTTTTGACTTACTGGGGATCAAGCCTGATTGGGAGAAAATAAAATATTATATT
TTACTGGATGAATTGTTTTAGTACCTAGAATGCATGACCAAAATCCCTTAACGTGAGTTTTCGTTCCACT
GAGCGTCAGACCCCGTAGAAAAGATCAAAGGATCTTCTTGAGATCCTTTTTTTCTGCGCGTAATCTGCTG
CTTGCAAACAAAAAAACCACCGCTACCAGCGGTGGTTTGTTTGCCGGATCAAGAGCTACCAACTCTTTTT
CCGAAGGTAACTGGCTTCAGCAGAGCGCAGATACCAAATACTGTCCTTCTAGTGTAGCCGTAGTTAGGCC
ACCACTTCAAGAACTCTGTAGCACCGCCTACATACCTCGCTCTGCTAATCCTGTTACCAGTGGCTGCTGC
CAGTGGCGATAAGTCGTGTCTTACCGGGTTGGACTCAAGACGATAGTTACCGGATAAGGCGCAGCGGTCG
GGCTGAACGGGGGGTTCGTGCACACAGCCCAGCTTGGAGCGAACGACCTACACCGAACTGAGATACCTAC
AGCGTGAGCTATGAGAAAGCGCCACGCTTCCCGAAGGGAGAAAGGCGGACAGGTATCCGGTAAGCGGCAG
GGTCGGAACAGGAGAGCGCACGAGGGAGCTTCCAGGGGGAAACGCCTGGTATCTTTATAGTCCTGTCGGG
TTTCGCCACCTCTGACTTGAGCGTCGATTTTTGTGATGCTCGTCAGGGGGGCGGAGCCTATGGAAAAACG
CCAGCAACGCGGCCTTTTTACGGTTCCTGGCCTTTTGCTGGCCTTTTGCTCACATGTTCTTTCCTGCGTT
ATCCCCTGATTCTGTGGATAACCGTATTACCGCCTTTGAGTGAGCTGATACCGCTCGCCGCAGCCGAACG
ACCGAGCGCAGCGAGTCAGTGAGCGAGGAAGCGGAAGAGCGCCTGATGCGGTATTTTCTCCTTACGCATC
TGTGCGGTATTTCACACCGCATATGGTGCACTCTCAGTACAATCTGCTCTGATGCCGCATAGTTAAGCCA
GTATACACTCCGCTATCGCTACGTGACTGGGTCATGGCTGCGCCCCGACACCCGCCAACACCCGCTGACG
CGCCCTGACGGGCTTGTCTGCTCCCGGCATCCGCTTACAGACAAGCTGTGACCGTCTCCGGGAGCTGCAT
GTGTCAGAGGTTTTCACCGTCATCACCGAAACGCGCGAGGCAGGGTGCCTTGATGTGGGCGCCGGCGGTC
GAGTGGCGACGGCGCGGCTTGTCCGCGCCCTGGTAGATTGCCTGGCCGTAGGCCAGCCATTTTTGAGCGG
CCAGCGGCCGCGATAGGCCGACGCGAAGCGGCGGGGCGTAGGGAGCGCAGCGACCGAAGGGTAGGCGCTT
TTTGCAGCTCTTCGGCTGTGCGCTGGCCAGACAGTTATGCACAGGCCAGGCGGGTTTTAAGAGTTTTAAT
AAGTTTTAAAGAGTTTTAGGCGGAAAAATCGCCTTTTTTCTCTTTTATATCAGTCACTTACATGTGTGAC
CGGTTCCCAATGTACGGCTTTGGGTTCCCAATGTACGGGTTCCGGTTCCCAATGTACGGCTTTGGGTTCC
CAATGTACGTGCTATCCACAGGAAAGAGACCTTTTCGACCTTTTTCCCCTGCTAGGGCAATTTGCCCTAG
CATCTGCTCCGTACATTAGGAACCGGCGGATGCTTCGCCCTCGATCAGGTTGCGGTAGCGCATGACTAGG
ATCGGGCCAGCCTGCCCCGCCTCCTCCTTCAAATCGTACTCCGGCAGGTCATTTGACCCGATCAGCTTGC
GCACGGTGAAACAGAACTTCTTGAACTCTCCGGCGCTGCCACTGCGTTCGTAGATCGTCTTGAACAACCA
TCTGGCTTCTGCCTTGCCTGCGGCGCGGCGTGCCAGGCGGTAGAGAAAACGGCCGATGCCGGGATCGATC
AAAAAGTAATCGGGGTGAACCGTCAGCACGTCCGGGTTCTTGCCTTCTGTGATCTCGCGGTACATCCAAT
CAGCTAGCTCGATCTCGATGTACTCCGGCCGCCCGGTTTCGCTCTTTACGATCTTGTAGCGGCTAATCAA
GGCTTCACCCTCGGATACCGTCACCAGGCGGCCGTTCTTGGCCTTCTTCGTACGCTGCATGGCAACGTGC
GTGGTGTTTAACCGAATGCAGGTTTCTACCAGGTCGTCTTTCTGCTTTCCGCCATCGGCTCGCCGGCAGA
ACTTGAGTACGTCCGCAACGTGTGGACGGAACACGCGGCCGGGCTTGTCTCCCTTCCCTTCCCGGTATCG
GTTCATGGATTCGGTTAGATGGGAAACCGCCATCAGTACCAGGTCGTAATCCCACACACTGGCCATGCCG
GCCGGCCCTGCGGAAACCTCTACGTGCCCGTCTGGAAGCTCGTAGCGGATCACCTCGCCAGCTCGTCGGT
CACGCTTCGACAGACGGAAAACGGCCACGTCCATGATGCTGCGACTATCGCGGGTGCCCACGTCATAGAG
CATCGGAACGAAAAAATCTGGTTGCTCGTCGCCCTTGGGCGGCTTCCTAATCGACGGCGCACCGGCTGCC
GGCGGTTGCCGGGATTCTTTGCGGATTCGATCAGCGGCCGCTTGCCACGATTCACCGGGGCGTGCTTCTG
CCTCGATGCGTTGCCGCTGGGCGGCCTGCGCGGCCTTCAACTTCTCCACCAGGTCATCACCCAGCGCCGC
GCCGATTTGTACCGGGCCGGATGGTTTGCGACCGCTCACGCCGATTCCTCGGGCTTGGGGGTTCCAGTGC
CATTGCAGGGCCGGCAGGCAACCCAGCCGCTTACGCCTGGCCAACCGCCCGTTCCTCCACACATGGGGCA
TTCCACGGCGTCGGTGCCTGGTTGTTCTTGATTTTCCATGCCGCCTCCTTTAGCCGCTAAAATTCATCTA
CTCATTTATTCATTTGCTCATTTACTCTGGTAGCTGCGCGATGTATTCAGATAGCAGCTCGGTAATGGTC
TTGCCTTGGCGTACCGCGTACATCTTCAGCTTGGTGTGATCCTCCGCCGGCAACTGAAAGTTGACCCGCT
TCATGGCTGGCGTGTCTGCCAGGCTGGCCAACGTTGCAGCCTTGCTGCTGCGTGCGCTCGGACGGCCGGC
ACTTAGCGTGTTTGTGCTTTTGCTCATTTTCTCTTTACCTCATTAACTCAAATGAGTTTTGATTTAATTT
CAGCGGCCAGCGCCTGGACCTCGCGGGCAGCGTCGCCCTCGGGTTCTGATTCAAGAACGGTTGTGCCGGC
GGCGGCAGTGCCTGGGTAGCTCACGCGCTGCGTGATACGGGACTCAAGAATGGGCAGCTCGTACCCGGCC
AGCGCCTCGGCAACCTCACCGCCGATGCGCGTGCCTTTGATCGCCCGCGACACGACAAAGGCCGCTTGTA
GCCTTCCATCCGTGACCTCAATGCGCTGCTTAACCAGCTCCACCAGGTCGGCGGTGGCCCATATGTCGTA
AGGGCTTGGCTGCACCGGAATCAGCACGAAGTCGGCTGCCTTGATCGCGGACACAGCCAAGTCCGCCGCC
TGGGGCGCTCCGTCGATCACTACGAAGTCGCGCCGGCCGATGGCCTTCACGTCGCGGTCAATCGTCGGGC
GGTCGATGCCGACAACGGTTAGCGGTTGATCTTCCCGCACGGCCGCCCAATCGCGGGCACTGCCCTGGGG
ATCGGAATCGACTAACAGAACATCGGCCCCGGCGAGTTGCAGGGCGCGGGCTAGATGGGTTGCGATGGTC
GTCTTGCCTGACCCGCCTTTCTGGTTAAGTACAGCGATAACCTTCATGCGTTCCCCTTGCGTATTTGTTT
ATTTACTCATCGCATCATATACGCAGCGACCGCATGACGCAAGCTGTTTTACTCAAATACACATCACCTT
TTTAGACGGCGGCGCTCGGTTTCTTCAGCGGCCAAGCTGGCCGGCCAGGCCGCCAGCTTGGCATCAGACA
AACCGGCCAGGATTTCATGCAGCCGCACGGTTGAGACGTGCGCGGGCGGCTCGAACACGTACCCGGCCGC
GATCATCTCCGCCTCGATCTCTTCGGTAATGAAAAACGGTTCGTCCTGGCCGTCCTGGTGCGGTTTCATG
CTTGTTCCTCTTGGCGTTCATTCTCGGCGGCCGCCAGGGCGTCGGCCTCGGTCAATGCGTCCTCACGGAA
GGCACCGCGCCGCCTGGCCTCGGTGGGCGTCACTTCCTCGCTGCGCTCAAGTGCGCGGTACAGGGTCGAG
CGATGCACGCCAAGCAGTGCAGCCGCCTCTTTCACGGTGCGGCCTTCCTGGTCGATCAGCTCGCGGGCGT
GCGCGATCTGTGCCGGGGTGAGGGTAGGGCGGGGGCCAAACTTCACGCCTCGGGCCTTGGCGGCCTCGCG
CCCGCTCCGGGTGCGGTCGATGATTAGGGAACGCTCGAACTCGGCAATGCCGGCGAACACGGTCAACACC
ATGCGGCCGGCCGGCGTGGTGGTGTCGGCCCACGGCTCTGCCAGGCTACGCAGGCCCGCGCCGGCCTCCT
GGATGCG
